>Addgene plasmid #218157 | pSCBE3-Hypa | addgene full sequence | sequence record 433172 | Addgene NGS Result
TCAGCCAATCGACTGGCGAGCGGCATCGCATTCTTCGCATCCCGCCTCTGGCGGATGCAGGAAGATCAAC
GGATCTCGGCCCAGTTGACCCAGGGCTGTCGCCACAATGTCGCGGGAGCGGATCAACCGAGCAAAGGCAT
GACCGACTGGACCTTCCTTCTGAAGGCTCTTCTCCTTGAGCCACCTGTCCGCCAAGGCAAAGCGCTCACA
GCAGTGGTCATTCTCGAGATAATCGACGCGTACCAACTTGCCATCCTGAAGAATGGTGCAGTGTCTCGGC
ACCCCATAGGGAACCTTTGCCATCAACTCGGCAAGATGCAGCGTCGTGTTGGCATCGTGTCCCACGCCGA
GGAGAAGTACCTGCCCATCGAGTTCATGGACACGGGCGACCGGGCTTGCAGGCGAGTGAGGTGGCAGGGG
CAATGGATCAGAGATGATCTGCTCTGCCTGTGGCCCCGCTGCCGCAAAGGCAAATGGATGGGCGCTGCGC
TTTACATTTGGCAGGCGCCAGAATGTGTCAGAGACAACTCCAAGGTCCGGTGTAACGGGCGACGTGGCAG
GATCGAACGGCTCGTCGTCCAGACCTGACCACGAGGGCATGACGAGCGTCCCTCCCGGACCCAGCGCAGC
ACGCAGGGCCTCGATCAGTCCAAGTGGCCCATCTTCGAGGGGCCGGACGCTACGGAAGGAGCTGTGGACC
AGCAGCACACCGCCGGGGGTAACCCCAAGGTTGAGAAGCTGACCGATGAGCTCGGCTTTTCGCCATTCGT
ATTGCACGACATTGCACTCCACCGCTGATGACATCAGTCGATCATAGCACGATCAACGGCACTGTTGCAA
ATAGTCGGTGGTGATAAACTTATCATCCCCTTTTGCTGATGGAGCTGCACATGAACCCATTCAAAGGCCG
GCATTTTCAGCGTGACATCATTCTGTGGGCCGTACGCTGGTACTGCAAATACGGCATCAGTTACCGTGAG
CTGCAGGTCGACGGATCCCTTTAGTGAGGGTTAATTGCGGCCGCGAATTCTTGAAGACGAAAGGGCCTCG
TGATACGCCTATTTTTATAGGTTAATGTCATGATAATAATGGTTTCTTAGACGTCAGGTGGCACTTTTCG
GGGAAATGTGCGCGGAACCCCTATTTGTTTATTTTTCTAAATACATTCAAATATGTATCCGCTCATGAGA
CAATAACCCTGATAAATGCTTCAATAATATTGAAAAAGGAAGAGTATGAGTATTCAACATTTCCGTGTCG
CCCTTATTCCCTTTTTTGCGGCATTTTGCCTTCCTGTTTTTGCTCACCCAGAAACGCTGGTGAAAGTAAA
AGATGCTGAAGATCAGTTGGGTGCACGAGTGGGTTACATCGAACTGGATCTCAACAGCGGTAAGATCCTT
GAGAGTTTTCGCCCCGAAGAACGTTTTCCAATGATGAGCACTTTTAAAGTTCTGCTATGTGGCGCGGTAT
TATCCCGTGTTGACGCCGGGCAAGAGCAACTCGGTCGCCGCATACACTATTCTCAGAATGACTTGGTTGA
GTACTCACCAGTCACAGAAAAGCATCTTACGGATGGCATGACAGTAAGAGAATTATGCAGTGCTGCCATA
ACCATGAGTGATAACACTGCGGCCAACTTACTTCTGACAACGATCGGAGGACCGAAGGAGCTAACCGCTT
TTTTGCACAACATGGGGGATCATGTAACTCGCCTTGATCGTTGGGAACCGGAGCTGAATGAAGCCATACC
AAACGACGAGCGTGACACCACGATGCCTGCAGCAATGGCAACAACGTTGCGCAAACTATTAACTGGCGAA
CTACTTACTCTAGCTTCCCGGCAACAATTAATAGACTGGATGGAGGCGGATAAAGTTGCAGGACCACTTC
TGCGCTCGGCCCTTCCGGCTGGCTGGTTTATTGCTGATAAATCTGGAGCCGGTGAGCGTGGGTCTCGCGG
TATCATTGCAGCACTGGGGCCAGATGGTAAGCCCTCCCGTATCGTAGTTATCTACACGACGGGGAGTCAG
GCAACTATGGATGAACGAAATAGACAGATCGCTGAGATAGGTGCCTCACTGATTAAGCATTGGTAACTGT
CAGACCAAGTTTACTCATATATACTTTAGATTGATTTAAAACTTCATTTTTAATTTAAAAGGATCTAGGT
GAAGATCCTTTTTGATAATCTCATGACCAAAATCCCTTAACGTGAGTTTTCGTTCCACTGAGCGTCAGAC
CCCGTAGAAAAGATCAAAGGATCTTCTTGAGATCCTTTTTTTCTGCGCGTAATCTGCTGCTTGCAAACAA
AAAAACCACCGCTACCAGCGGTGGTTTGTTTGCCGGATCAAGAGCTACCAACTCTTTTTCCGAAGGTAAC
TGGCTTCAGCAGAGCGCAGATACCAAATACTGTCCTTCTAGTGTAGCCGTAGTTAGGCCACCACTTCAAG
AACTCTGTAGCACCGCCTACATACCTCGCTCTGCTAATCCTGTTACCAGTGGCTGCTGCCAGTGGCGATA
AGTCGTGTCTTACCGGGTTGGACTCAAGACGATAGTTACCGGATAAGGCGCAGCGGTCGGGCTGAACGGG
GGGTTCGTGCACACAGCCCAGCTTGGAGCGAACGACCTACACCGAACTGAGATACCTACAGCGTGAGCTA
TGAGAAAGCGCCACGCTTCCCGAAGGGAGAAAGGCGGACAGGTATCCGGTAAGCGGCAGGGTCGGAACAG
GAGAGCGCACGAGGGAGCTTCCAGGGGGAAACGCCTGGTATCTTTATAGTCCTGTCGGGTTTCGCCACCT
CTGACTTGAGCGTCGATTTTTGTGATGCTCGTCAGGGGGGCGGAGCCTATGGAAAAACGCCAGCAACGCG
GCCTTTTTACGGTTCCTGGCCTTTTGCTGGCCTTTTGCTCACATGTTCTTTCCTGCGTTATCCCCTGATT
CTGTGGATAACCGTATTACCGCCTTTGAGTGAGCTGATACCGCTCGCCGCAGCCGAACGACCGAGCGCAG
CGAGTCAGTGAGCGAGGAAGCGGAAGAGCGCTGACTTCCGCGTTTCCAGACTTTACGAAACACGGAAACC
GAAGACCATTCATGTTGTTGCTCAGGTCGCAGACGTTTTGCAGCAGCAGTCGCTTCACGTTCGCTCGCGT
ATCGGTGATTCATTCTGCTAACCAGTAAGGCAACCCCGCCAGCCTAGCCGGGTCCTCAACGACAGGAGCA
CGATCATGCGCACCCGTCAGATCCAGACATGATAAGATACATTGATGAGTTTGGACAAACCACAACTAGA
ATGCAGTGAAAAAAATGCTTTATTTGTGAAATTTGTGATGCTATTGCTTTATTTGTAACCATTATAAGCT
GCAATAAACAAGTTCCCGCACGATCAGCGTCCCGCCGACCAGGAGCAGTGCGGCCAGCACTGCCGCTAAC
GCCTGGTCCTGGTCCCGGTCCTGGTGGTGCATCAGTCCTCCCCGTGATCACTTCGGCACCCACCGTAGTG
ATCACCCCCGACAGCGGATCAAGGGGTTTGCGGGTCCCGGTCGGCGCCGGGCGGGGGAGGCAGGAGCCGC
CGACGCTGCCTCTGGGACGGGCCGGACGGCAGGGGGACCGGCGGCCGGGCGAGCTGCAGCCGGGGGTCCG
GCAGGGCCGGAGCGGGCGGAACCGTGCTCTGACCTGCGGCCCGAGTTTCGTCACGTGACGGAATGGAAGG
CTGCTGCATTTCGTCACGTGACGTATCTCGGCGAGCGACTGCCGACGCCACGGCGGACACGATCGCCTCG
CGCTGGCGCCGGGCCTCGTACGCCCGCTGGCGGCAGGAGCGGCGGCAGTAGTCCCGGCTCCGGCCGACGC
CGGATTGCTTGATCTCCGAGCCGCACCAGGCGCAGAGCTTCGCGCCGTCGGCGTCCCTGGGGGTGGTGGT
GCTCATGGCCGACGACCGTACGCGGCACGTCTCGTAGCGAGGCGAGTCGGGCGCGAGGTACCGCCTGCAC
GAAGTGCCGGCGGGGCCGACCCCGGGCGAGTAATCCCAGGATTACTCCCGCGGCTTCGACCCCGGCCGCC
GTCGCCGCGTACGTCACCGACCCCCGCCGTACGTCACCGGGATGACGTACGGCGGGGGGGAGCGAGTTAG
TGCGAAGTGGGCCCACTTGCGAGCCGGGCGATGTGCCGGGCGGCCCGCTCCTGGCGGTCGTCGGCGTCGT
CGTCCTGGTCGTCGTCCTGCTCTCGCCGTCGGCGTGCAGTTGCTTCCTCGCGGCGCTGGGCGAGGGCGGC
GAGCATGTCGGCGTACGCCTCGGCCACCTCCCCCGCCGTGAGCACCACCACTGTGTCGGCCGCGTCGGCC
AGCGCCAGGACCTCCCGCACCCGTTCGCCCACGGCCGCCGAATCCTCGTTGCCGTCCTTGCCTTCGGCGG
CCCGGGTCGCCTCGAGGTCGAGGGCGCGGCGGGTGACCGCGTGCCATCCGTCCTCGGTCACGGCGACCCC
GGCCCGCAGCTCCCCGCCGTCGGCGTCGGCCGCCAGGAGCAGATCGAGGTCGTCGGCCTCGGTGTCGCCG
CCGTCGAGCCCGAGCATCTGCCGCAGGTAGCGGGTCCATTCGATGGCCCGGCGTCCCCGGGTTGCCCGCT
CGTACTCGTGCCAGCGCGAGAGGTTCCACTCCAGCGAGCCGACCCCGGCGGCGTCGTCCTCGGTCATGCC
GCCGGTCAGGTCCCCGATCCGTCCGAGGAGTTCGAACGGGGCGACGTTCCCGCCGGTCGCCGTCTTGAGG
TCGGCGCGGGCGAGTTCGAGGGCGGGCGCCTTCCCGTCCTGGGTCTTGGCGATGTACTCGGCGAGGTCGT
TGGCGTCGCGCTCGGTCTCCAGCCGCTTGAAGTCGACGCCGTGCCGGTCGTCGGGCGTGAAGGCGGGGTT
GACCTTGCGCAGGGCGGCGGTCCACACGGACCGCCAGTGCCCCTGCCACTCGTCGAGCGCGGCGCCGGTC
GGCTCGAAGGTGGCGACGATCTGCTTCGCGGACCGCTCCCCCTCGGTCCGGCCGCCGACCAGGACGATCG
CGTGGATGTGCGGGTGCCAGCCGTTGATCTGCCCCACGGTGACTTCGGTCGCGCGGATCATGCCGACGTA
CCCGATCCGGTCTCGGATGCCCTCGCGGTCGGCGGCCCGGTGCCCGTCCTTGGCCCGGCGTCCGGCCCAC
GTGCCGCCCGTGATCAGTCGCTGGTAGGCGCCCGGCCGCCGGGGGCTGTCCGGCGTCTTCCGGGTGCCCT
GGAGGGCGTCCATGAGGTCCGCGAGCCGGTCCGTGTGCCCATGGCGGGCCGTGAAGGTGACCAGGTAGGC
GGTCCCCCCGCGCTTGATCCACTCGACCACGGCGGCGGTGATCTCCTCGGCCCGCTTGTGCCGGATCGTG
GCGGCGCAGACCGGGCAGAGCCAGATCCGCCCGCACCGCATCAGGCCCAGGACCACGGACGTTCCGGCCG
CCGTCTGGGCGACGATCACGCCGGAGGCAGGGTCCATCAGGGCGCGGCCGCAGCCCTTGCACGCGGCGTC
CCCGCTGATCCGCCACAGCGTCCGGCGGCGGCTGTACCGGGCGGCTTTCCGCAGTCGGGCAGCGTCGCTC
CGCGACGTGCTTCCTACTTCCGAGAGGCTGTCGCCTCTCGGGCTCTCCCCATCCACCCCGTCCGGAGAAA
CCGCAGGTCGGAGGGGTGCGGGAAACTCTGTTGTTTCTTTCCCAAGGTGTTCGCTTTTGCCTCGGGCGGC
ATCTCGCGTCACACGCGCGATCGCCCGCTTCGCTGCCATCCGGCAGCGGTCTGAGCAGTAGATACGCGGC
CGTTTGCCCGGTGTGTGGGCAATTGCGGTCCCGCAGTGGCAGCGGGGCCCGGCGGGCCGATCTGGCAATG
CCTCGGCATCGCTCCGTACTCTGGGCACGAGCAACGTTCCTGTCTCGCCCGGCTAAGGGGCGCGAGTCTG
GGAGCGGACGGGTCGGAGGTGCGAAGTCCGGCCCGTTGCTCTTTGGTCTGGTGGGAATCCTGGCACCAAT
CGGGCCAGAGGTTCCCTCCGCCACTCCCGACGCCCCTTGGGGCTGGTGTGACTTGGAGGGCCGAAGAGAG
CCCCGCCGGTGATCCGGCGGGGCTTTGACGTGCGGTCAGTGCGTGTGTCGGCGAGCGATGGCCACGAGGC
CCTGGAAGCCGAGCGGTCCGGCGAAGTCGGCCCAGTCGCAACCGGGCTCAGCGCAGTGGGCGGACCAGCC
ACCGCCGTTGGGGTCCTGGACCAGGTTCACGGTCCCCTCGGTCAGGCGTCCGTCGAAGTCGGTCATGGTC
GGTCTCCTGGTGGGTGGGGGCGGGGCGCCAGCACGAAGTGCCGGCGCCCCGCGGGGGTTGGTCGGGTCAG
GCGCCGAACCGGCGGGCGGCGGCGGCGACCAGGCCGTCGGCGGCGGCCATGGCGCGGTCGCGGTCGGTGG
TGAGGGCGGTGCGGTCGGCGGCGGCCCAGTCCTGCTCTCACGCAACGTCTACGTGGACGCTCAGGGCGAC
ACGATCGAGGTCGGGGAGTCCGTCGCTCCGGCGGGCCGCTGGCGCGTCCACCGGGACTGATCAAGGCGAA
TACTTCATATGGCCCTGCAGGCGGAAGTCAGGTAGACACGACTTCCGCTAGTCCTTGCAAGGTCTGCTGA
CGTGAGGCGGGGCGGTCGTTTTTGACCGCCCTGCCTTCGTCATGTAGGCTCGCTCGCTGTGCCTGGCGTG
TCATCAGACGCCCAGGTCCCGGTGCCGTGAGGCCCGGGCCATCGAGCCGGTGGTACGTGGCTGCGGTCCC
CTTGTGAGGGCTGCGCGCCGTGTGCTGTCCGGCGCGCACAGCCTTGAATCCACCCGCGGGGGCCGGCCGG
TCTCCGTGAGCTCGAGTAGACGACGGAGACGTAATGTCGTCCGAGACCGGCCCGGTGGCCGTGGACCCGA
CCCTGCGTCGCCGCATCGAGCCGCACGAGTTCGAGGTGTTCTTCGACCCGCGGGAGCTGCGCAAGGAGAC
CTGCCTGCTGTACGAGATCAACTGGGGCGGCCGGCACTCGATCTGGCGCCACACCTCGCAGAACACCAAC
AAGCACGTCGAGGTGAACTTCATCGAGAAGTTCACCACCGAGCGGTACTTCTGCCCGAACACCCGCTGCT
CGATCACCTGGTTCCTGTCCTGGTCCCCGTGCGGCGAGTGCTCCCGGGCGATCACCGAGTTCCTGTCCCG
CTACCCGCACGTCACCCTGTTCATCTACATCGCCCGGCTGTACCACCACGCCGACCCGCGGAACCGGCAG
GGCCTGCGCGACCTGATCTCCTCCGGCGTGACCATCCAGATCATGACCGAGCAGGAGTCCGGCTACTGCT
GGCGGAACTTCGTCAACTACTCGCCGTCCAACGAGGCCCACTGGCCGCGGTACCCGCACCTGTGGGTGCG
CCTGTACGTCCTGGAGCTGTACTGCATCATCCTGGGCCTGCCGCCGTGCCTGAACATCCTGCGTCGCAAG
CAGCCGCAGCTGACCTTCTTCACCATCGCCCTGCAGTCCTGCCACTACCAGCGCCTGCCGCCGCACATCC
TGTGGGCGACCGGCCTGAAGTCCGGCTCGGAGACCCCGGGCACCTCGGAGTCCGCCACCCCGGAGTCCGA
CAAGAAGTACAGCATCGGCCTGGCCATCGGCACCAACAGCGTGGGCTGGGCGGTCATCACCGACGAGTAC
AAGGTCCCCTCCAAGAAGTTCAAGGTCCTGGGCAACACCGACCGGCACTCGATCAAGAAGAACCTGATCG
GCGCCCTGCTCTTCGACAGCGGCGAGACCGCCGAGGCGACCCGCCTGAAGCGGACCGCGCGCCGGCGCTA
CACCCGGCGCAAGAACCGCATCTGCTACCTCCAGGAAATCTTCTCCAACGAGATGGCCAAGGTCGACGAC
TCGTTCTTCCACCGGCTCGAGGAGAGCTTCCTGGTGGAGGAGGACAAGAAGCACGAGCGCCACCCGATCT
TCGGCAACATCGTCGACGAGGTGGCCTACCACGAGAAGTACCCCACCATCTACCACCTCCGCAAGAAGCT
GGTCGACTCGACCGACAAGGCGGACCTGCGGCTCATCTACCTGGCCCTCGCGCACATGATCAAGTTCCGC
GGCCACTTCCTCATCGAGGGCGACCTGAACCCGGACAACTCCGACGTCGACAAGCTCTTCATCCAGCTGG
TGCAGACCTACAACCAGCTGTTCGAGGAGAACCCCATCAACGCCAGCGGCGTCGACGCCAAGGCGATCCT
CTCCGCGCGCCTGAGCAAGTCCCGGCGCCTGGAGAACCTCATCGCCCAGCTGCCGGGCGAGAAGAAGAAC
GGCCTCTTCGGCAACCTGATCGCGCTGTCGCTCGGCCTGACCCCCAACTTCAAGAGCAACTTCGACCTGG
CCGAGGACGCGAAGCTCCAGCTGTCCAAGGACACCTACGACGACGACCTGGACAACCTGCTCGCCCAGAT
CGGCGACCAGTACGCGGACCTCTTCCTGGCCGCGAAGAACCTCTCGGACGCCATCCTGCTCAGCGACATC
CTGCGGGTCAACACCGAGATCACCAAGGCCCCGCTGTCGGCGAGCATGATCAAGCGGTACGACGAGCACC
ACCAGGACCTGACCCTGCTCAAGGCCCTCGTGCGCCAGCAGCTGCCCGAGAAGTACAAGGAAATCTTCTT
CGACCAGTCCAAGAACGGCTACGCCGGCTACATCGACGGCGGCGCGTCGCAGGAGGAGTTCTACAAGTTC
ATCAAGCCGATCCTGGAGAAGATGGACGGCACCGAGGAGCTGCTCGTCAAGCTGAACCGCGAGGACCTGC
TCCGCAAGCAGCGGACCTTCGACAACGGCTCCATCCCGCACCAGATCCACCTGGGCGAGCTGCACGCCAT
CCTCCGGCGCCAGGAGGACTTCTACCCCTTCCTGAAGGACAACCGCGAGAAGATCGAGAAGATCCTGACC
TTCCGCATCCCGTACTACGTCGGCCCCCTGGCCCGCGGCAACTCCCGGTTCGCGTGGATGACCCGGAAGT
CGGAGGAGACCATCACCCCGTGGAACTTCGAGGAGGTCGTGGACAAGGGCGCCTCCGCCCAGTCGTTCAT
CGAGCGCATGACCAACTTCGACAAGAACCTCCCGAACGAGAAGGTCCTGCCCAAGCACTCCCTGCTCTAC
GAGTACTTCACCGTGTACAACGAGCTGACCAAGGTCAAGTACGTGACCGAGGGCATGCGGAAGCCGGCCT
TCCTGTCGGGCGAGCAGAAGAAGGCGATCGTCGACCTGCTCTTCAAGACCAACCGCAAGGTCACCGTGAA
GCAGCTGAAGGAGGACTACTTCAAGAAGATCGAGTGCTTCGACTCCGTCGAGATCAGCGGCGTGGAGGAC
CGCTTCAACGCCTCCCTGGGCACCTACCACGACCTGCTCAAGATCATCAAGGACAAGGACTTCCTCGACA
ACGAGGAGAACGAGGACATCCTGGAGGACATCGTCCTCACCCTGACCCTCTTCGAGGACCGCGAGATGAT
CGAGGAGCGGCTCAAGACCTACGCCCACCTGTTCGACGACAAGGTGATGAAGCAGCTGAAGCGGCGCCGG
TACACCGGCTGGGGCCGCCTCTCCCGGAAGCTGATCAACGGCATCCGGGACAAGCAGAGCGGCAAGACCA
TCCTGGACTTCCTCAAGTCCGACGGCTTCGCCAACCGCGCGTTCGCCGCGCTCATCGCCGACGACAGCCT
GACCTTCAAGGAGGACATCCAGAAGGCCCAGGTCTCGGGCCAGGGCGACAGCCTCCACGAGCACATCGCC
AACCTGGCGGGCTCCCCGGCGATCAAGAAGGGCATCCTCCAGACCGTCAAGGTCGTGGACGAGCTGGTCA
AGGTGATGGGCCGCCACAAGCCCGAGAACATCGTGATCGAGATGGCCCGGGAGAACCAGACCACCCAGAA
GGGCCAGAAGAACTCGCGCGAGCGGATGAAGCGGATCGAGGAGGGCATCAAGGAGCTGGGCAGCCAGATC
CTGAAGGAGCACCCGGTCGAGAACACCCAGCTCCAGAACGAGAAGCTGTACCTCTACTACCTCCAGAACG
GCCGCGACATGTACGTGGACCAGGAGCTGGACATCAACCGGCTGTCCGACTACGACGTCGACCACATCGT
GCCGCAGTCCTTCCTGAAGGACGACTCGATCGACAACAAGGTCCTGACCCGCTCGGACAAGAACCGGGGC
AAGTCCGACAACGTGCCCTCGGAGGAGGTCGTGAAGAAGATGAAGAACTACTGGCGCCAGCTGCTCAACG
CCAAGCTCATCACCCAGCGCAAGTTCGACAACCTGACCAAGGCCGAGCGGGGCGGCCTGAGCGAGCTGGA
CAAGGCGGGCTTCATCAAGCGCCAGCTGGTCGAGACCCGGCAGATCACCAAGCACGTGGCCCAGATCCTG
GACTCCCGGATGAACACCAAGTACGACGAGAACGACAAGCTGATCCGCGAGGTCAAGGTGATCACCCTCA
AGAGCAAGCTGGTCTCCGACTTCCGCAAGGACTTCCAGTTCTACAAGGTCCGGGAGATCAACAACTACCA
CCACGCCCACGACGCGTACCTGAACGCCGTCGTGGGCACCGCGCTGATCAAGAAGTACCCGAAGCTGGAG
TCCGAGTTCGTCTACGGCGACTACAAGGTCTACGACGTGCGCAAGATGATCGCCAAGAGCGAGCAGGAGA
TCGGCAAGGCCACCGCGAAGTACTTCTTCTACTCCAACATCATGAACTTCTTCAAGACCGAGATCACCCT
GGCCAACGGCGAGATCCGCAAGCGGCCCCTGATCGAGACCAACGGCGAGACCGGCGAGATCGTCTGGGAC
AAGGGCCGCGACTTCGCCACCGTCCGGAAGGTGCTGTCGATGCCGCAGGTCAACATCGTGAAGAAGACCG
AGGTGCAGACCGGCGGCTTCAGCAAGGAGTCCATCCTCCCCAAGCGCAACAGCGACAAGCTGATCGCCCG
GAAGAAGGACTGGGACCCGAAGAAGTACGGCGGCTTCGACAGCCCCACCGTCGCCTACTCCGTGCTGGTC
GTGGCGAAGGTCGAGAAGGGCAAGAGCAAGAAGCTGAAGTCCGTGAAGGAGCTGCTCGGCATCACCATCA
TGGAGCGCTCCTCGTTCGAGAAGAACCCGATCGACTTCCTGGAGGCCAAGGGCTACAAGGAGGTCAAGAA
GGACCTCATCATCAAGCTGCCCAAGTACAGCCTGTTCGAGCTGGAGAACGGCCGCAAGCGGATGCTCGCC
TCCGCGGGCGAGCTGCAAAAGGGCAACGAGCTGGCCCTCCCGTCGAAGTACGTCAACTTCCTGTACCTCG
CGTCCCACTACGAGAAGCTGAAGGGCTCGCCCGAGGACAACGAGCAGAAGCAGCTCTTCGTGGAGCAGCA
CAAGCACTACCTGGACGAGATCATCGAGCAGATCAGCGAGTTCAGCAAGCGCGTCATCCTGGCCGACGCG
AACCTCGACAAGGTGCTGTCCGCCTACAACAAGCACCGCGACAAGCCGATCCGGGAGCAGGCGGAGAACA
TCATCCACCTGTTCACCCTCACCAACCTGGGTGCCCCGGCCGCCTTCAAGTACTTCGACACCACCATCGA
CCGCAAGCGGTACACCTCCACCAAGGAGGTCCTCGACGCGACCCTGATCCACCAGAGCATCACCGGCCTG
TACGAGACCCGCATCGACCTGAGCCAGCTGGGCGGCGACTCGGGCGGCTCCACCAACCTGTCGGACATCA
TCGAGAAGGAGACCGGCAAGCAGCTGGTGATCCAGGAGTCCATCCTGATGCTGCCGGAGGAAGTGGAGGA
AGTGATCGGCAACAAGCCGGAGTCGGACATCCTGGTGCACACCGCCTACGACGAGTCGACCGACGAGAAC
GTCATGCTGCTGACCTCGGACGCCCCGGAGTACAAGCCGTGGGCCCTGGTCATCCAGGACTCCAACGGCG
AGAACAAGATCAAGATGCTGTGAGAATTCAGATCTACGCGTTC
[179 nt withheld, positions 12014-12192]
AAGCTTGCATGCCTGCAGGTCGACGGATCTTTTCCGCTGCATAACCCTGCTTCGGGGTCATTATAGCGAT
TTTTTCGGTATATCCATCCTTTTTCGCACGATATACAGGATTTTGCCAAAGGGTTCGTGTAGACTTTCCT
TGGTGTATCCAACGGCGTCAGCCGGGCAGGATAGGTGAAGTAGGCCCACCCGCGAGCGGGTGTTCCTTCT
TCACTGTCCCTTATTCGCACCTGGCGGTGCTCAACGGGAATCCTGCTCTGCGAGGCTGGCCGGCTACCGC
CGGCGTAACAGATGAGGGCAAGCGGATGGCTGATGAAACCAAGCCAACCAGGAAGGGCAGCCCACCTATC
AAGGTGTACTGCCTTCCAGACGAACGAAGAGCGATTGAGGAAAAGGCGGCGGCGGCCGGCATGAGCCTGT
CGGCCTACCTGCTGGCCGTCGGCCAGGGCTACAAAATCACGGGCGTCGTGGACTATGAGCACGTCCGCGA
GCTGGCCCGCATCAATGGCGACCTGGGCCGCCTGGGCGGCCTGCTGAAACTCTGGCTCACCGACGACCCG
CGCACGGCGCGGTTCGGTGATGCCACGATCCTCGCCCTGCTGGCGAAGATCGAAGAGAAGCAGGACGAGC
TTGGCAAGGTCATGATGGGCGTGGTCCGCCCGAGGGCAGAGCCATGACTTTTTTAGCCGCTAAAACGGCC
GGGGGGTGCGCGTGATTGCCAAGCACGTCCCCATGCGCTCCATCAAGAAGAGCGACTTCGCGGAGCTGGT
GAAGTACATCACCGACGAGCAAGGCAAGACCGATCCCCGGGGACCTGCAGGTCGACTCTAGAGTTTTAGA
GCTAGAAATAGCAAGTTAAAATAAGGCTAGTCCGTTATCAACTTGAAAAAGTGGCACCGAGTCGGTGCTA
AAAAAAAACCCCGCCCCTGACAGGGCGGGGTTTTTTTTGTAGCCTCAGGAGTTGTAGCGTGCACGCGGTC
GATCTTGACGGCTGGCGAGAGGTGCGGGGAGGATCTGACCGACGCGGTCCACACGTGGCACCGCGATGCT
GTTGTGGGCACAATCGTGCCGGTTGGTAGGATCCAGCTAGCTATTTACCCGCAGGACATATCCACGCCCT
CCTACATCGAAGCTGAAAGCACGAGATTCTTCGCCCTCCGAGAGCTGCATCAGGTCGGAGACGCTGTCGA
ACTTTTCGATCAGAAACTTCTCGACAGACGTCGCGGTGAGTTCAGGCTTTTTCATATCTCATTGCCCCCG
GACGAGCGTCTGCTCCGCCATTCGCCGTCCGCCGTGCCAATCGGATCAGCCGTCCAAATGCGGGATTTTC
GTTAGTCGGAGGCCAAACGGCATTGAGCGTCAGCATATCATCAGCGAGCTGAAGAAAGACAATCCCCGAT
CCGCTCCACGTGTTGCCCCAGCAATCAGCGCGACCTTGCCCCTCCAACGTCATCTCGTTCTCCGCTCATG
AGC
Features (pLannotate 1.2.2; 25 found; start..end, strand, type, name):
      4..804     -  CDS            ApmR: aminoglycoside 3-N-acetyltransferase type IV ; aac(3)IV; confers resistance to apramycin (Paget and Davies, 1996)
    998..1016    -  promoter       T3 promoter: promoter for bacteriophage T3 RNA polymerase
   1131..1235    +  promoter       AmpR promoter: bla
   1236..2096    +  CDS            AmpR: β-lactamase; bla; confers resistance to ampicillin, carbenicillin, and related antibiotics
   2267..2855    +  rep_origin     ori: high-copy-number ColE1/pMB1/pBR322/pUC origin of replication
   3040..3168    +  CDS            YPB1_ECOLX (fragment): Protein predicted: Swiss-Prot protein existence level 4. From Escherichia coli.
   3240..3374    -  polyA_signal   SV40 poly(A) signal: SV40 polyadenylation signal
   3370..3462    -  CDS            Y8KD_STRLI (fragment): Protein predicted: Swiss-Prot protein existence level 4. From Streptomyces lividans.
   4130..5497    -  CDS            rep: REP_STRLI - Protein inferred from homology: Swiss-Prot protein existence level 3. Essential for the autonomous replication of the plasmid pIJ101. From Streptomyces lividans.
   6129..6296    -  CDS            Y6KD_STRLI: Protein predicted: Swiss-Prot protein existence level 4. From Streptomyces lividans.
   6370..6465    -  CDS            kilB (fragment): KILB_STRLI - Protein predicted: Swiss-Prot protein existence level 4. Involved in plasmid transfer. From Streptomyces lividans.
   6460..6567    +  CDS            korA (fragment): KORA_STRLI - Protein predicted: Swiss-Prot protein existence level 4. Controls plasmid transfer and prevents the lethal effects of the tra/kilA gene. Repressor for the transcription of certain pIJ101 promoters, including those the from kilA and kilB loci. From Streptomyces lividans.
   6592..6893    +  promoter       rpsL promoter: promoter for the Xylanimonas cellulosilytica ribosomal protein S12 gene
   6894..7580    +  CDS            Apobec1: ABEC1_RAT - Experimental evidence at protein level: Swiss-Prot protein existence level 1. Catalytic component of the apolipoprotein B mRNA editing enzyme complex which is responsible for the postranscriptional editing of a CAA codon for Gln to a UAA codon for stop in the APOB mRNA. May also play a role in the epigenetic regulation of gene expression by participating in DNA demethylation. From Rattus norvegicus (Rat).
   7629..11729   +  CDS            cas9: CAS9_STRP1 - Also known as csn1 From Streptococcus pyogenes serotype M1.
  11742..11990   +  CDS            UGI: UNGI_BPPB2 - Experimental evidence at protein level: Swiss-Prot protein existence level 1. This protein binds specifically and reversibly to the host uracil-DNA glycosylase, preventing removal of uracil residues from PBS2 DNA by the host uracil-excision repair system. From Bacillus phage PBS2 (Bacteriophage PBS2).
  12014..12151   +  CDS            M13 gene VIII (fragment) (sequence withheld): pVIII; VIII; major coat protein
  12158..12192   +  terminator     fd terminator (fragment) (sequence withheld): central terminator from bacteriophage fd (Otsuka and Kunisawa, 1982)
  12193..12216   -  misc_feature   MCS (fragment): pUC18/19 multiple cloning site
  12356..12465   +  oriT           oriT: incP origin of transfer
  12498..12869   +  CDS            traJ: oriT-recognizing protein; traJ
  12907..12996   +  CDS            traI (fragment): TRAI6_ECOLX - Experimental evidence at protein level: Swiss-Prot protein existence level 1. The initiation process of transfer DNA synthesis requires the interaction of at least three plasmid-specific components (TraH, I, and J) at the transfer origin resulting in the assembly of a specialised nucleoprotein complex - the relaxosome. Site- and strand-specific cleavage at the transfer origin is dependent on TraI and TraJ. From Escherichia coli.
  13006..13025   -  misc_feature   MCS (fragment): pUC18/19 multiple cloning site
  13025..13100   +  misc_RNA       gRNA scaffold: guide RNA scaffold for the Streptococcus pyogenes CRISPR/Cas9 system
  13281..13437   -  CDS            HygR (fragment): aminoglycoside phosphotransferase from E. coli; aph(4)-Ia; confers resistance to hygromycin
