[The description below was written by a language model from this plasmid's Addgene catalogue record and pLannotate feature annotations shown in this document.]
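Description:
pSCBE3-Hypa is an E. coli–Streptomyces shuttle plasmid of about 13.7 kb, built on the pSCBE3 backbone, that delivers a high-fidelity cytosine base editor together with an sgRNA cloning cassette for genome editing in Streptomyces. In E. coli it replicates from a high-copy ColE1/pUC-type origin and is selected with apramycin through the aac(3)IV acetyltransferase gene. The feature table also annotates an intact β-lactamase (AmpR) cassette, although ampicillin is not listed as a selection. Replication in the actinomycete host relies on the rep gene and neighbouring sequences from the Streptomyces lividans plasmid pIJ101, with only fragments of the kilB and korA transfer genes remaining. An incP oriT with traJ allows the plasmid to be mobilised by conjugation from a suitable E. coli donor into Streptomyces.

The editor is a single fusion of roughly 5.1 kb driven by the rpsL promoter, annotated as the ribosomal protein S12 promoter from Xylanimonas cellulosilytica. It has the BE3 arrangement: rat APOBEC1 cytidine deaminase at the N-terminus, then Streptococcus pyogenes Cas9, then the phage PBS2 uracil glycosylase inhibitor (UGI), followed by an fd terminator fragment. The Cas9 portion carries D10A, which makes it a nickase, plus N692A, M694A, Q695A and H698A, the HypaCas9 substitutions that reduce off-target activity. APOBEC1 deaminates cytosines in the strand displaced by the guide RNA, and UGI blocks uracil excision, favouring C-to-T conversion without a double-strand break. A separate cassette carries the S. pyogenes gRNA scaffold next to multiple cloning site remnants for inserting a spacer; the promoter driving the sgRNA is not stated in the record. Short annotated fragments such as HygR, M13 gene VIII and an SV40 poly(A) signal look like cloning remnants.
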