Addgene plasmid #218157: pSCBE3-Hypa
Purpose: This plasmid harbors the base editor SCBE3-Hypa along with an sgRNA cloning cassette, facilitating high-fidelity cytosine base editing in Streptomyces.
Depositing lab: Yuhui Sun. Depositing organization: Wuhan University. Publication: Engineered cytosine base editor enabling broad-scope and high-fidelity gene editing in Streptomyces. Wang J, Wang K, Deng Z, Zhong Z, Sun G, Mei Q, Zhou F, Deng Z, Sun Y. Nat Commun. 2024 Jul 7;15(1):5687. doi: 10.1038/s41467-024-49987-3. PubMed 38971862.
Backbone
  Vector backbone: pSCBE3
  Backbone manufacturer: Jian Wang
  Backbone size w/o insert (bp): 8525
  Vector type: Bacterial Expression, CRISPR ; sgRNA transcription
Growth in bacteria
  Bacterial resistance: Apramycin, 25 μg/mL
  Growth temperature: 37°C
  Growth strain: DH5alpha
  Copy number: High Copy
Gene/Insert 1
  Gene/Insert name: scbe3-Hypa
  Species: S. coelicolor (bacteria)
  Insert size (bp): 5100
  Mutation: Mutations in the portion of SpCas9 : D10A / N692A / M694A / Q695A / H698A.
  Promoter: rpsL promoter
  Cloning method: Gibson Cloning
  Sequencing primers: 5′ CCTGCTCTCACGCAACGTCTAC; 3′ ATCCGCTTGCCCTCATCTGT
Gene/Insert 2
  Gene/Insert name: a programmable sgRNA cloning cassette
  Species: Synthetic
Resource information
  A portion of this plasmid was derived from a plasmid made by: Original clone
Terms and licenses: Academic/Nonprofit Terms; Industry Terms: Not Available to Industry
Depositor comments: Another insert : a programmable sgRNA cloning cassette
How to cite: pSCBE3-Hypa was a gift from Yuhui Sun (Addgene plasmid # 218157 ; http://n2t.net/addgene:218157 ; RRID:Addgene_218157)
