>Addgene plasmid #218157 | pSCBE3-Hypa | depositor partial sequence | sequence record 425016 | scbe3-Hypa gene
ATGTCGTCCGAGACCGGCCCGGTGGCCGTGGACCCGACCCTGCGTCGCCGCATCGAGCCGCACGAGTTCG
AGGTGTTCTTCGACCCGCGGGAGCTGCGCAAGGAGACCTGCCTGCTGTACGAGATCAACTGGGGCGGCCG
GCACTCGATCTGGCGCCACACCTCGCAGAACACCAACAAGCACGTCGAGGTGAACTTCATCGAGAAGTTC
ACCACCGAGCGGTACTTCTGCCCGAACACCCGCTGCTCGATCACCTGGTTCCTGTCCTGGTCCCCGTGCG
GCGAGTGCTCCCGGGCGATCACCGAGTTCCTGTCCCGCTACCCGCACGTCACCCTGTTCATCTACATCGC
CCGGCTGTACCACCACGCCGACCCGCGGAACCGGCAGGGCCTGCGCGACCTGATCTCCTCCGGCGTGACC
ATCCAGATCATGACCGAGCAGGAGTCCGGCTACTGCTGGCGGAACTTCGTCAACTACTCGCCGTCCAACG
AGGCCCACTGGCCGCGGTACCCGCACCTGTGGGTGCGCCTGTACGTCCTGGAGCTGTACTGCATCATCCT
GGGCCTGCCGCCGTGCCTGAACATCCTGCGTCGCAAGCAGCCGCAGCTGACCTTCTTCACCATCGCCCTG
CAGTCCTGCCACTACCAGCGCCTGCCGCCGCACATCCTGTGGGCGACCGGCCTGAAGTCCGGCTCGGAGA
CCCCGGGCACCTCGGAGTCCGCCACCCCGGAGTCCGACAAGAAGTACAGCATCGGCCTGGCCATCGGCAC
CAACAGCGTGGGCTGGGCGGTCATCACCGACGAGTACAAGGTCCCCTCCAAGAAGTTCAAGGTCCTGGGC
AACACCGACCGGCACTCGATCAAGAAGAACCTGATCGGCGCCCTGCTCTTCGACAGCGGCGAGACCGCCG
AGGCGACCCGCCTGAAGCGGACCGCGCGCCGGCGCTACACCCGGCGCAAGAACCGCATCTGCTACCTCCA
GGAAATCTTCTCCAACGAGATGGCCAAGGTCGACGACTCGTTCTTCCACCGGCTCGAGGAGAGCTTCCTG
GTGGAGGAGGACAAGAAGCACGAGCGCCACCCGATCTTCGGCAACATCGTCGACGAGGTGGCCTACCACG
AGAAGTACCCCACCATCTACCACCTCCGCAAGAAGCTGGTCGACTCGACCGACAAGGCGGACCTGCGGCT
CATCTACCTGGCCCTCGCGCACATGATCAAGTTCCGCGGCCACTTCCTCATCGAGGGCGACCTGAACCCG
GACAACTCCGACGTCGACAAGCTCTTCATCCAGCTGGTGCAGACCTACAACCAGCTGTTCGAGGAGAACC
CCATCAACGCCAGCGGCGTCGACGCCAAGGCGATCCTCTCCGCGCGCCTGAGCAAGTCCCGGCGCCTGGA
GAACCTCATCGCCCAGCTGCCGGGCGAGAAGAAGAACGGCCTCTTCGGCAACCTGATCGCGCTGTCGCTC
GGCCTGACCCCCAACTTCAAGAGCAACTTCGACCTGGCCGAGGACGCGAAGCTCCAGCTGTCCAAGGACA
CCTACGACGACGACCTGGACAACCTGCTCGCCCAGATCGGCGACCAGTACGCGGACCTCTTCCTGGCCGC
GAAGAACCTCTCGGACGCCATCCTGCTCAGCGACATCCTGCGGGTCAACACCGAGATCACCAAGGCCCCG
CTGTCGGCGAGCATGATCAAGCGGTACGACGAGCACCACCAGGACCTGACCCTGCTCAAGGCCCTCGTGC
GCCAGCAGCTGCCCGAGAAGTACAAGGAAATCTTCTTCGACCAGTCCAAGAACGGCTACGCCGGCTACAT
CGACGGCGGCGCGTCGCAGGAGGAGTTCTACAAGTTCATCAAGCCGATCCTGGAGAAGATGGACGGCACC
GAGGAGCTGCTCGTCAAGCTGAACCGCGAGGACCTGCTCCGCAAGCAGCGGACCTTCGACAACGGCTCCA
TCCCGCACCAGATCCACCTGGGCGAGCTGCACGCCATCCTCCGGCGCCAGGAGGACTTCTACCCCTTCCT
GAAGGACAACCGCGAGAAGATCGAGAAGATCCTGACCTTCCGCATCCCGTACTACGTCGGCCCCCTGGCC
CGCGGCAACTCCCGGTTCGCGTGGATGACCCGGAAGTCGGAGGAGACCATCACCCCGTGGAACTTCGAGG
AGGTCGTGGACAAGGGCGCCTCCGCCCAGTCGTTCATCGAGCGCATGACCAACTTCGACAAGAACCTCCC
GAACGAGAAGGTCCTGCCCAAGCACTCCCTGCTCTACGAGTACTTCACCGTGTACAACGAGCTGACCAAG
GTCAAGTACGTGACCGAGGGCATGCGGAAGCCGGCCTTCCTGTCGGGCGAGCAGAAGAAGGCGATCGTCG
ACCTGCTCTTCAAGACCAACCGCAAGGTCACCGTGAAGCAGCTGAAGGAGGACTACTTCAAGAAGATCGA
GTGCTTCGACTCCGTCGAGATCAGCGGCGTGGAGGACCGCTTCAACGCCTCCCTGGGCACCTACCACGAC
CTGCTCAAGATCATCAAGGACAAGGACTTCCTCGACAACGAGGAGAACGAGGACATCCTGGAGGACATCG
TCCTCACCCTGACCCTCTTCGAGGACCGCGAGATGATCGAGGAGCGGCTCAAGACCTACGCCCACCTGTT
CGACGACAAGGTGATGAAGCAGCTGAAGCGGCGCCGGTACACCGGCTGGGGCCGCCTCTCCCGGAAGCTG
ATCAACGGCATCCGGGACAAGCAGAGCGGCAAGACCATCCTGGACTTCCTCAAGTCCGACGGCTTCGCCA
ACCGCGCGTTCGCCGCGCTCATCGCCGACGACAGCCTGACCTTCAAGGAGGACATCCAGAAGGCCCAGGT
CTCGGGCCAGGGCGACAGCCTCCACGAGCACATCGCCAACCTGGCGGGCTCCCCGGCGATCAAGAAGGGC
ATCCTCCAGACCGTCAAGGTCGTGGACGAGCTGGTCAAGGTGATGGGCCGCCACAAGCCCGAGAACATCG
TGATCGAGATGGCCCGGGAGAACCAGACCACCCAGAAGGGCCAGAAGAACTCGCGCGAGCGGATGAAGCG
GATCGAGGAGGGCATCAAGGAGCTGGGCAGCCAGATCCTGAAGGAGCACCCGGTCGAGAACACCCAGCTC
CAGAACGAGAAGCTGTACCTCTACTACCTCCAGAACGGCCGCGACATGTACGTGGACCAGGAGCTGGACA
TCAACCGGCTGTCCGACTACGACGTCGACCACATCGTGCCGCAGTCCTTCCTGAAGGACGACTCGATCGA
CAACAAGGTCCTGACCCGCTCGGACAAGAACCGGGGCAAGTCCGACAACGTGCCCTCGGAGGAGGTCGTG
AAGAAGATGAAGAACTACTGGCGCCAGCTGCTCAACGCCAAGCTCATCACCCAGCGCAAGTTCGACAACC
TGACCAAGGCCGAGCGGGGCGGCCTGAGCGAGCTGGACAAGGCGGGCTTCATCAAGCGCCAGCTGGTCGA
GACCCGGCAGATCACCAAGCACGTGGCCCAGATCCTGGACTCCCGGATGAACACCAAGTACGACGAGAAC
GACAAGCTGATCCGCGAGGTCAAGGTGATCACCCTCAAGAGCAAGCTGGTCTCCGACTTCCGCAAGGACT
TCCAGTTCTACAAGGTCCGGGAGATCAACAACTACCACCACGCCCACGACGCGTACCTGAACGCCGTCGT
GGGCACCGCGCTGATCAAGAAGTACCCGAAGCTGGAGTCCGAGTTCGTCTACGGCGACTACAAGGTCTAC
GACGTGCGCAAGATGATCGCCAAGAGCGAGCAGGAGATCGGCAAGGCCACCGCGAAGTACTTCTTCTACT
CCAACATCATGAACTTCTTCAAGACCGAGATCACCCTGGCCAACGGCGAGATCCGCAAGCGGCCCCTGAT
CGAGACCAACGGCGAGACCGGCGAGATCGTCTGGGACAAGGGCCGCGACTTCGCCACCGTCCGGAAGGTG
CTGTCGATGCCGCAGGTCAACATCGTGAAGAAGACCGAGGTGCAGACCGGCGGCTTCAGCAAGGAGTCCA
TCCTCCCCAAGCGCAACAGCGACAAGCTGATCGCCCGGAAGAAGGACTGGGACCCGAAGAAGTACGGCGG
CTTCGACAGCCCCACCGTCGCCTACTCCGTGCTGGTCGTGGCGAAGGTCGAGAAGGGCAAGAGCAAGAAG
CTGAAGTCCGTGAAGGAGCTGCTCGGCATCACCATCATGGAGCGCTCCTCGTTCGAGAAGAACCCGATCG
ACTTCCTGGAGGCCAAGGGCTACAAGGAGGTCAAGAAGGACCTCATCATCAAGCTGCCCAAGTACAGCCT
GTTCGAGCTGGAGAACGGCCGCAAGCGGATGCTCGCCTCCGCGGGCGAGCTGCAAAAGGGCAACGAGCTG
GCCCTCCCGTCGAAGTACGTCAACTTCCTGTACCTCGCGTCCCACTACGAGAAGCTGAAGGGCTCGCCCG
AGGACAACGAGCAGAAGCAGCTCTTCGTGGAGCAGCACAAGCACTACCTGGACGAGATCATCGAGCAGAT
CAGCGAGTTCAGCAAGCGCGTCATCCTGGCCGACGCGAACCTCGACAAGGTGCTGTCCGCCTACAACAAG
CACCGCGACAAGCCGATCCGGGAGCAGGCGGAGAACATCATCCACCTGTTCACCCTCACCAACCTGGGTG
CCCCGGCCGCCTTCAAGTACTTCGACACCACCATCGACCGCAAGCGGTACACCTCCACCAAGGAGGTCCT
CGACGCGACCCTGATCCACCAGAGCATCACCGGCCTGTACGAGACCCGCATCGACCTGAGCCAGCTGGGC
GGCGACTCGGGCGGCTCCACCAACCTGTCGGACATCATCGAGAAGGAGACCGGCAAGCAGCTGGTGATCC
AGGAGTCCATCCTGATGCTGCCGGAGGAAGTGGAGGAAGTGATCGGCAACAAGCCGGAGTCGGACATCCT
GGTGCACACCGCCTACGACGAGTCGACCGACGAGAACGTCATGCTGCTGACCTCGGACGCCCCGGAGTAC
AAGCCGTGGGCCCTGGTCATCCAGGACTCCAACGGCGAGAACAAGATCAAGATGCTGTGA
